>Addgene plasmid #127803 | 2xmCherry | depositor full sequence | sequence record 244855 | 2xmCherry sequence 6856 bps
GACGGATCGGGAGATCTCCCGATCCCCTATGGTGCACTCTCAGTACAATCTGCTCTGATGCCGCATAGTT
AAGCCAGTATCTGCTCCCTGCTTGTGTGTTGGAGGTCGCTGAGTAGTGCGCGAGCAAAATTTAAGCTACA
ACAAGGCAAGGCTTGACCGACAATTGCATGAAGAATCTGCTTAGGGTTAGGCGTTTTGCGCTGCTTCGCG
ATGTACGGGCCAGATATACGCGTTGACATTGATTATTGACTAGTTATTAATAGTAATCAATTACGGGGTC
ATTAGTTCATAGCCCATATATGGAGTTCCGCGTTACATAACTTACGGTAAATGGCCCGCCTGGCTGACCG
CCCAACGACCCCCGCCCATTGACGTCAATAATGACGTATGTTCCCATAGTAACGCCAATAGGGACTTTCC
ATTGACGTCAATGGGTGGAGTATTTACGGTAAACTGCCCACTTGGCAGTACATCAAGTGTATCATATGCC
AAGTACGCCCCCTATTGACGTCAATGACGGTAAATGGCCCGCCTGGCATTATGCCCAGTACATGACCTTA
TGGGACTTTCCTACTTGGCAGTACATCTACGTATTAGTCATCGCTATTACCATGGTGATGCGGTTTTGGC
AGTACATCAATGGGCGTGGATAGCGGTTTGACTCACGGGGATTTCCAAGTCTCCACCCCATTGACGTCAA
TGGGAGTTTGTTTTGGCACCAAAATCAACGGGACTTTCCAAAATGTCGTAACAACTCCGCCCCATTGACG
CAAATGGGCGGTAGGCGTGTACGGTGGGAGGTCTATATAAGCAGAGCTCTCTGGCTAACTAGAGAACCCA
CTGCTTACTGGCTTATCGAAATTAATACGACTCACTATAGGGAGACCCAAGCTGGCTAGCGCTACCGGTC
GCCACCATGGTGAGCAAGGGCGAGGAGGATAACATGGCCATCATCAAGGAGTTCATGCGCTTCAAGGTGC
ACATGGAGGGCTCCGTGAACGGCCACGAGTTCGAGATCGAGGGCGAGGGCGAGGGCCGCCCCTACGAGGG
CACCCAGACCGCCAAGCTGAAGGTGACCAAGGGTGGCCCCCTGCCCTTCGCCTGGGACATCCTGTCCCCT
CAGTTCATGTACGGCTCCAAGGCCTACGTGAAGCACCCCGCCGACATCCCCGACTACTTGAAGCTGTCCT
TCCCCGAGGGCTTCAAGTGGGAGCGCGTGATGAACTTCGAGGACGGCGGCGTGGTGACCGTGACCCAGGA
CTCCTCCCTGCAGGACGGCGAGTTCATCTACAAGGTGAAGCTGCGCGGCACCAACTTCCCCTCCGACGGC
CCCGTAATGCAGAAGAAGACCATGGGCTGGGAGGCCTCCTCCGAGCGGATGTACCCCGAGGACGGCGCCC
TGAAGGGCGAGATCAAGCAGAGGCTGAAGCTGAAGGACGGCGGCCACTACGACGCTGAGGTCAAGACCAC
CTACAAGGCCAAGAAGCCCGTGCAGCTGCCCGGCGCCTACAACGTCAACATCAAGTTGGACATCACCTCC
CACAACGAGGACTACACCATCGTGGAACAGTACGAACGCGCCGAGGGCCGCCACTCCACCGGCGGCATGG
ACGAGCTGTACAAGTCCGGACTCAGATCTCGAGGAATGGTGAGCAAGGGCGAGGAGGATAACATGGCCAT
CATCAAGGAGTTCATGCGCTTCAAGGTGCACATGGAGGGCTCCGTGAACGGCCACGAGTTCGAGATCGAG
GGCGAGGGCGAGGGCCGCCCCTACGAGGGCACCCAGACCGCCAAGCTGAAGGTGACCAAGGGTGGCCCCC
TGCCCTTCGCCTGGGACATCCTGTCCCCTCAGTTCATGTACGGCTCCAAGGCCTACGTGAAGCACCCCGC
CGACATCCCCGACTACTTGAAGCTGTCCTTCCCCGAGGGCTTCAAGTGGGAGCGCGTGATGAACTTCGAG
GACGGCGGCGTGGTGACCGTGACCCAGGACTCCTCCCTGCAGGACGGCGAGTTCATCTACAAGGTGAAGC
TGCGCGGCACCAACTTCCCCTCCGACGGCCCCGTAATGCAGAAGAAGACCATGGGCTGGGAGGCCTCCTC
CGAGCGGATGTACCCCGAGGACGGCGCCCTGAAGGGCGAGATCAAGCAGAGGCTGAAGCTGAAGGACGGC
GGCCACTACGACGCTGAGGTCAAGACCACCTACAAGGCCAAGAAGCCCGTGCAGCTGCCCGGCGCCTACA
ACGTCAACATCAAGTTGGACATCACCTCCCACAACGAGGACTACACCATCGTGGAACAGTACGAACGCGC
CGAGGGCCGCCACTCCACCGGCGGCATGGACGAGCTGTACAAGTAAGGATCCACTAGTCCAGTGTGGTGG
AATTCTGCAGATATCCAGCACAGTGGCGGCCGCTCGAGTCTAGAGGGCCCGTTTAAACCCGCTGATCAGC
CTCGACTGTGCCTTCTAGTTGCCAGCCATCTGTTGTTTGCCCCTCCCCCGTGCCTTCCTTGACCCTGGAA
GGTGCCACTCCCACTGTCCTTTCCTAATAAAATGAGGAAATTGCATCGCATTGTCTGAGTAGGTGTCATT
CTATTCTGGGGGGTGGGGTGGGGCAGGACAGCAAGGGGGAGGATTGGGAAGACAATAGCAGGCATGCTGG
GGATGCGGTGGGCTCTATGGCTTCTGAGGCGGAAAGAACCAGCTGGGGCTCTAGGGGGTATCCCC
[124 nt withheld, positions 2726-2849]
C
[91 nt withheld, positions 2851-2941]
A
[49 nt withheld, positions 2943-2991]
CCTTTGACGTTGGAGTCCACGTTCTTT
[37 nt withheld, positions 3019-3055]
ACCCTATCTCGGTCTATTCTTTTGATTTATAAGGGATTTTGCCGATTTCGGCCTATTGGTTAAAAAATGA
GCTGATTTAACAAAAATTTAACGCGAATTAATTCTGTGGAATGTGTGTCAGTTAGGGTGTGGAAAGTCCC
CAGGCTCCCCAGCAGGCAGAAGTATGCAAAGCATGCATCTCAATTAGTCAGCAACCAGGTGTGGAAAGTC
CCCAGGCTCCCCAGCAGGCAGAAGTATGCAAAGCATGCATCTCAATTAGTCAGCAACCATAGTCCCGCCC
CTAACTCCGCCCATCCCGCCCCTAACTCCGCCCAGTTCCGCCCATTCTCCGCCCCATGGCTGACTAATTT
TTTTTATTTATGCAGAGGCCGAGGCCGCCTCTGCCTCTGAGCTATTCCAGAAGTAGTGAGGAGGCTTTTT
TGGAGGCCTAGGCTTTTGCAAAAAGCTCCCGGGAGCTTGTATATCCATTTTCGGATCTGATCAAGAGACA
GGATGAGGATCGTTTCGCATGATTGAACAAGATGGATTGCACGCAGGTTCTCCGGCCGCTTGGGTGGAGA
GGCTATTCGGCTATGACTGGGCACAACAGACAATCGGCTGCTCTGATGCCGCCGTGTTCCGGCTGTCAGC
GCAGGGGCGCCCGGTTCTTTTTGTCAAGACCGACCTGTCCGGTGCCCTGAATGAACTGCAGGACGAGGCA
GCGCGGCTATCGTGGCTGGCCACGACGGGCGTTCCTTGCGCAGCTGTGCTCGACGTTGTCACTGAAGCGG
GAAGGGACTGGCTGCTATTGGGCGAAGTGCCGGGGCAGGATCTCCTGTCATCTCACCTTGCTCCTGCCGA
GAAAGTATCCATCATGGCTGATGCAATGCGGCGGCTGCATACGCTTGATCCGGCTACCTGCCCATTCGAC
CACCAAGCGAAACATCGCATCGAGCGAGCACGTACTCGGATGGAAGCCGGTCTTGTCGATCAGGATGATC
TGGACGAAGAGCATCAGGGGCTCGCGCCAGCCGAACTGTTCGCCAGGCTCAAGGCGCGCATGCCCGACGG
CGAGGATCTCGTCGTGACCCATGGCGATGCCTGCTTGCCGAATATCATGGTGGAAAATGGCCGCTTTTCT
GGATTCATCGACTGTGGCCGGCTGGGTGTGGCGGACCGCTATCAGGACATAGCGTTGGCTACCCGTGATA
TTGCTGAAGAGCTTGGCGGCGAATGGGCTGACCGCTTCCTCGTGCTTTACGGTATCGCCGCTCCCGATTC
GCAGCGCATCGCCTTCTATCGCCTTCTTGACGAGTTCTTCTGAGCGGGACTCTGGGGTTCGAAATGACCG
ACCAAGCGACGCCCAACCTGCCATCACGAGATTTCGATTCCACCGCCGCCTTCTATGAAAGGTTGGGCTT
CGGAATCGTTTTCCGGGACGCCGGCTGGATGATCCTCCAGCGCGGGGATCTCATGCTGGAGTTCTTCGCC
CACCCCAACTTGTTTATTGCAGCTTATAATGGTTACAAATAAAGCAATAGCATCACAAATTTCACAAATA
AAGCATTTTTTTCACTGCATTCTAGTTGTGGTTTGTCCAAACTCATCAATGTATCTTATCATGTCTGTAT
ACCGTCGACCTCTAGCTAGAGCTTGGCGTAATCATGGTCATAGCTGTTTCCTGTGTGAAATTGTTATCCG
CTCACAATTCCACACAACATACGAGCCGGAAGCATAAAGTGTAAAGCCTGGGGTGCCTAATGAGTGAGCT
AACTCACATTAATTGCGTTGCGCTCACTGCCCGCTTTCCAGTCGGGAAACCTGTCGTGCCAGCTGCATTA
ATGAATCGGCCAACGCGCGGGGAGAGGCGGTTTGCGTATTGGGCGCTCTTCCGCTTCCTCGCTCACTGAC
TCGCTGCGCTCGGTCGTTCGGCTGCGGCGAGCGGTATCAGCTCACTCAAAGGCGGTAATACGGTTATCCA
CAGAATCAGGGGATAACGCAGGAAAGAACATGTGAGCAAAAGGCCAGCAAAAGGCCAGGAACCGTAAAAA
GGCCGCGTTGCTGGCGTTTTTCCATAGGCTCCGCCCCCCTGACGAGCATCACAAAAATCGACGCTCAAGT
CAGAGGTGGCGAAACCCGACAGGACTATAAAGATACCAGGCGTTTCCCCCTGGAAGCTCCCTCGTGCGCT
CTCCTGTTCCGACCCTGCCGCTTACCGGATACCTGTCCGCCTTTCTCCCTTCGGGAAGCGTGGCGCTTTC
TCATAGCTCACGCTGTAGGTATCTCAGTTCGGTGTAGGTCGTTCGCTCCAAGCTGGGCTGTGTGCACGAA
CCCCCCGTTCAGCCCGACCGCTGCGCCTTATCCGGTAACTATCGTCTTGAGTCCAACCCGGTAAGACACG
ACTTATCGCCACTGGCAGCAGCCACTGGTAACAGGATTAGCAGAGCGAGGTATGTAGGCGGTGCTACAGA
GTTCTTGAAGTGGTGGCCTAACTACGGCTACACTAGAAGAACAGTATTTGGTATCTGCGCTCTGCTGAAG
CCAGTTACCTTCGGAAAAAGAGTTGGTAGCTCTTGATCCGGCAAACAAACCACCGCTGGTAGCGGTTTTT
TTGTTTGCAAGCAGCAGATTACGCGCAGAAAAAAAGGATCTCAAGAAGATCCTTTGATCTTTTCTACGGG
GTCTGACGCTCAGTGGAACGAAAACTCACGTTAAGGGATTTTGGTCATGAGATTATCAAAAAGGATCTTC
ACCTAGATCCTTTTAAATTAAAAATGAAGTTTTAAATCAATCTAAAGTATATATGAGTAAACTTGGTCTG
ACAGTTACCAATGCTTAATCAGTGAGGCACCTATCTCAGCGATCTGTCTATTTCGTTCATCCATAGTTGC
CTGACTCCCCGTCGTGTAGATAACTACGATACGGGAGGGCTTACCATCTGGCCCCAGTGCTGCAATGATA
CCGCGAGACCCACGCTCACCGGCTCCAGATTTATCAGCAATAAACCAGCCAGCCGGAAGGGCCGAGCGCA
GAAGTGGTCCTGCAACTTTATCCGCCTCCATCCAGTCTATTAATTGTTGCCGGGAAGCTAGAGTAAGTAG
TTCGCCAGTTAATAGTTTGCGCAACGTTGTTGCCATTGCTACAGGCATCGTGGTGTCACGCTCGTCGTTT
GGTATGGCTTCATTCAGCTCCGGTTCCCAACGATCAAGGCGAGTTACATGATCCCCCATGTTGTGCAAAA
AAGCGGTTAGCTCCTTCGGTCCTCCGATCGTTGTCAGAAGTAAGTTGGCCGCAGTGTTATCACTCATGGT
TATGGCAGCACTGCATAATTCTCTTACTGTCATGCCATCCGTAAGATGCTTTTCTGTGACTGGTGAGTAC
TCAACCAAGTCATTCTGAGAATAGTGTATGCGGCGACCGAGTTGCTCTTGCCCGGCGTCAATACGGGATA
ATACCGCGCCACATAGCAGAACTTTAAAAGTGCTCATCATTGGAAAACGTTCTTCGGGGCGAAAACTCTC
AAGGATCTTACCGCTGTTGAGATCCAGTTCGATGTAACCCACTCGTGCACCCAACTGATCTTCAGCATCT
TTTACTTTCACCAGCGTTTCTGGGTGAGCAAAAACAGGAAGGCAAAATGCCGCAAAAAAGGGAATAAGGG
CGACACGGAAATGTTGAATACTCATACTCTTCCTTTTTCAATATTATTGAAGCATTTATCAGGGTTATTG
TCTCATGAGCGGATACATATTTGAATGTATTTAGAAAAATAAACAAATAGGGGTTCCGCGCACATTTCCC
CGAAAAGTGCCACCTGACGTC
Features (pLannotate 1.2.2; 22 found; start..end, strand, type, name):
     28..80      -  misc_feature   bom (fragment): basis of mobility region from pBR322
    235..614     +  enhancer       CMV enhancer: human cytomegalovirus immediate early enhancer
    615..818     +  promoter       CMV promoter: human cytomegalovirus (CMV) immediate early promoter
    814..847     +  LTR            5' LTR (truncated) (fragment): truncated 5' long terminal repeat (LTR) from HIV-1
    863..881     +  promoter       T7 promoter: promoter for bacteriophage T7 RNA polymerase
    917..1624    +  CDS            mCherry: mCherry is a basic (constitutively fluorescent) red fluorescent protein published in 2004, derived from Discosoma sp.. It is reported to be a very rapidly-maturing monomer with low acid sensitivity.
   1625..1643    +  misc_feature   MCS (fragment): multiple cloning site
   1646..2353    +  CDS            mCherry: mCherry is a basic (constitutively fluorescent) red fluorescent protein published in 2004, derived from Discosoma sp.. It is reported to be a very rapidly-maturing monomer with low acid sensitivity.
   2456..2680    +  polyA_signal   bGH poly(A) signal: bovine growth hormone polyadenylation signal
   2684..2705    +  promoter       SV40 promoter (fragment): SV40 enhancer and early promoter
   2726..3154    +  rep_origin     f1 ori (sequence partly withheld): f1 bacteriophage origin of replication; arrow indicates direction of (+) strand synthesis
   3168..3497    +  promoter       SV40 promoter: SV40 enhancer and early promoter
   3564..4355    +  CDS            neo: KKA2_KLEPN - Also known as kan, nptII. Experimental evidence at protein level: Swiss-Prot protein existence level 1. Resistance to kanamycin, neomycin, paromomycin, ribostamycin, butirosin and gentamicin B. From Klebsiella pneumoniae.
   4379..4537    +  CDS            ble (fragment): BLE_KLEPN - Experimental evidence at protein level: Swiss-Prot protein existence level 1. Binding protein with a strong affinity to the bleomycin family of antibiotics. Binds to CL990; an antimitotic-antibiotic compound. From Klebsiella pneumoniae.
   4532..4653    +  polyA_signal   SV40 poly(A) signal: SV40 polyadenylation signal
   4726..4742    -  protein_bind   lac operator: The lac repressor binds to the lac operator to inhibit transcription in E. coli. This inhibition can be relieved by adding lactose or isopropyl-β-D-thiogalactopyranoside (IPTG). lac repressor encoded by lacI
   4750..4780    -  promoter       lac promoter: promoter for the E. coli lac operon
   4795..4816    -  protein_bind   CAP binding site: CAP binding activates transcription in the presence of cAMP. E. coli catabolite activator protein
   4829..4921    -  CDS            lacI (fragment): lac repressor; lacI; The lac repressor binds to the lac operator to inhibit transcription in E. coli. This inhibition can be relieved by adding lactose or isopropyl-β-D-thiogalactopyranoside (IPTG).
   5104..5689    -  rep_origin     ori: high-copy-number ColE1/pMB1/pBR322/pUC origin of replication
   5860..6720    -  CDS            AmpR: β-lactamase; bla; confers resistance to ampicillin, carbenicillin, and related antibiotics
   6721..6825    -  promoter       AmpR promoter: bla
