>Addgene plasmid #127803 | 2xmCherry | addgene full sequence | sequence record 247779 | Addgene NGS Result
GACGGATCGGGAGATCTCCCGATCCCCTATGGTGCACTCTCAGTACAATCTGCTCTGATGCCGCATAGTT
AAGCCAGTATCTGCTCCCTGCTTGTGTGTTGGAGGTCGCTGAGTAGTGCGCGAGCAAAATTTAAGCTACA
ACAAGGCAAGGCTTGACCGACAATTGCATGAAGAATCTGCTTAGGGTTAGGCGTTTTGCGCTGCTTCGCG
ATGTACGGGCCAGATATACGCGTTGACATTGATTATTGACTAGTTATTAATAGTAATCAATTACGGGGTC
ATTAGTTCATAGCCCATATATGGAGTTCCGCGTTACATAACTTACGGTAAATGGCCCGCCTGGCTGACCG
CCCAACGACCCCCGCCCATTGACGTCAATAATGACGTATGTTCCCATAGTAACGCCAATAGGGACTTTCC
ATTGACGTCAATGGGTGGAGTATTTACGGTAAACTGCCCACTTGGCAGTACATCAAGTGTATCATATGCC
AAGTACGCCCCCTATTGACGTCAATGACGGTAAATGGCCCGCCTGGCATTATGCCCAGTACATGACCTTA
TGGGACTTTCCTACTTGGCAGTACATCTACGTATTAGTCATCGCTATTACCATGGTGATGCGGTTTTGGC
AGTACATCAATGGGCGTGGATAGCGGTTTGACTCACGGGGATTTCCAAGTCTCCACCCCATTGACGTCAA
TGGGAGTTTGTTTTGGCACCAAAATCAACGGGACTTTCCAAAATGTCGTAACAACTCCGCCCCATTGACG
CAAATGGGCGGTAGGCGTGTACGGTGGGAGGTCTATATAAGCAGAGCTCTCTGGCTAACTAGAGAACCCA
CTGCTTACTGGCTTATCGAAATTAATACGACTCACTATAGGGAGACCCAAGCTGGCTAGCATGGTGAGCA
AGGGCGAGGAGGATAACATGGCCATCATCAAGGAGTTCATGCGCTTCAAGGTGCACATGGAGGGCTCCGT
GAACGGCCACGAGTTCGAGATCGAGGGCGAGGGCGAGGGCCGCCCCTACGAGGGCACCCAGACCGCCAAG
CTGAAGGTGACCAAGGGTGGCCCCCTGCCCTTCGCCTGGGACATCCTGTCCCCTCAGTTCATGTACGGCT
CCAAGGCCTACGTGAAGCACCCCGCCGACATCCCCGACTACTTGAAGCTGTCCTTCCCCGAGGGCTTCAA
GTGGGAGCGCGTGATGAACTTCGAGGACGGCGGCGTGGTGACCGTGACCCAGGACTCCTCCCTGCAGGAC
GGCGAGTTCATCTACAAGGTGAAGCTGCGCGGCACCAACTTCCCCTCCGACGGCCCCGTAATGCAGAAGA
AGACCATGGGCTGGGAGGCCTCCTCCGAGCGGATGTACCCCGAGGACGGCGCCCTGAAGGGCGAGATCAA
GCAGAGGCTGAAGCTGAAAGACGGCGGCCACTACGACGCTGAGGTCAAGACCACCTACAAGGCCAAGAAG
CCCGTGCAGCTGCCCGGCGCCTACAACGTCAACATCAAGTTGGACATCACCTCCCACAACGAGGACTACA
CCATCGTGGAACAGTACGAACGCGCCGAGGGCCGCCACTCCACCGGCGGCATGGACGAGCTGTACAAGTC
CGGACTCAGATCTCGAGGAATGGTGAGCAAGGGCGAGGAGGATAACATGGCCATCATCAAGGAGTTCATG
CGCTTCAAGGTGCACATGGAGGGCTCCGTGAACGGCCACGAGTTCGAGATCGAGGGCGAGGGCGAGGGCC
GCCCCTACGAGGGCACCCAGACCGCCAAGCTGAAGGTGACCAAGGGTGGCCCCCTGCCCTTCGCCTGGGA
CATCCTGTCCCCTCAGTTCATGTACGGCTCCAAGGCCTACGTGAAGCACCCCGCCGACATCCCCGACTAC
TTGAAGCTGTCCTTCCCCGAGGGCTTCAAGTGGGAGCGCGTGATGAACTTCGAGGACGGCGGCGTGGTGA
CCGTGACCCAGGACTCCTCCCTGCAGGACGGCGAGTTCATCTACAAGGTGAAGCTGCGCGGCACCAACTT
CCCCTCCGACGGCCCCGTAATGCAGAAGAAGACCATGGGCTGGGAGGCCTCCTCCGAGCGGATGTACCCC
GAGGACGGCGCCCTGAAGGGCGAGATCAAGCAGAGGCTGAAGCTGAAAGACGGCGGCCACTACGACGCTG
AGGTCAAGACCACCTACAAGGCCAAGAAGCCCGTGCAGCTGCCCGGCGCCTACAACGTCAACATCAAGTT
GGACATCACCTCCCACAACGAGGACTACACCATCGTGGAACAGTACGAACGCGCCGAGGGCCGCCACTCC
ACCGGCGGCATGGACGAGCTGTACAAGTAAGGATCCACTAGTCCAGTGTGGTGGAATTCTGCAGATATCC
AGCACAGTGGCGGCCGCTCGAGTCTAGAGGGCCCGTTTAAACCCGCTGATCAGCCTCGACTGTGCCTTCT
AGTTGCCAGCCATCTGTTGTTTGCCCCTCCCCCGTGCCTTCCTTGACCCTGGAAGGTGCCACTCCCACTG
TCCTTTCCTAATAAAATGAGGAAATTGCATCGCATTGTCTGAGTAGGTGTCATTCTATTCTGGGGGGTGG
GGTGGGGCAGGACAGCAAGGGGGAGGATTGGGAAGACAATAGCAGGCATGCTGGGGATGCGGTGGGCTCT
ATGGCTTCTGAGGCGGAAAGAACCAGCTGGGGCTCTAGGGGGTATCCCC
[124 nt withheld, positions 2710-2833]
C
[91 nt withheld, positions 2835-2925]
A
[49 nt withheld, positions 2927-2975]
CCTTTGACGTTGGAGTCCACGTTCTTT
[37 nt withheld, positions 3003-3039]
ACCCTATCTCGGTCTATTCTTTTGATTTATAAGGGATTTTGCCGATTTCGGCCTATTGGTTAAAAAATGA
GCTGATTTAACAAAAATTTAACGCGAATTAATTCTGTGGAATGTGTGTCAGTTAGGGTGTGGAAAGTCCC
CAGGCTCCCCAGCAGGCAGAAGTATGCAAAGCATGCATCTCAATTAGTCAGCAACCAGGTGTGGAAAGTC
CCCAGGCTCCCCAGCAGGCAGAAGTATGCAAAGCATGCATCTCAATTAGTCAGCAACCATAGTCCCGCCC
CTAACTCCGCCCATCCCGCCCCTAACTCCGCCCAGTTCCGCCCATTCTCCGCCCCATGGCTGACTAATTT
TTTTTATTTATGCAGAGGCCGAGGCCGCCTCTGCCTCTGAGCTATTCCAGAAGTAGTGAGGAGGCTTTTT
TGGAGGCCTAGGCTTTTGCAAAAAGCTCCCGGGAGCTTGTATATCCATTTTCGGATCTGATCAAGAGACA
GGATGAGGATCGTTTCGCATGATTGAACAAGATGGATTGCACGCAGGTTCTCCGGCCGCTTGGGTGGAGA
GGCTATTCGGCTATGACTGGGCACAACAGACAATCGGCTGCTCTGATGCCGCCGTGTTCCGGCTGTCAGC
GCAGGGGCGCCCGGTTCTTTTTGTCAAGACCGACCTGTCCGGTGCCCTGAATGAACTGCAGGACGAGGCA
GCGCGGCTATCGTGGCTGGCCACGACGGGCGTTCCTTGCGCAGCTGTGCTCGACGTTGTCACTGAAGCGG
GAAGGGACTGGCTGCTATTGGGCGAAGTGCCGGGGCAGGATCTCCTGTCATCTCACCTTGCTCCTGCCGA
GAAAGTATCCATCATGGCTGATGCAATGCGGCGGCTGCATACGCTTGATCCGGCTACCTGCCCATTCGAC
CACCAAGCGAAACATCGCATCGAGCGAGCACGTACTCGGATGGAAGCCGGTCTTGTCGATCAGGATGATC
TGGACGAAGAGCATCAGGGGCTCGCGCCAGCCGAACTGTTCGCCAGGCTCAAGGCGCGCATGCCCGACGG
CGAGGATCTCGTCGTGACCCATGGCGATGCCTGCTTGCCGAATATCATGGTGGAAAATGGCCGCTTTTCT
GGATTCATCGACTGTGGCCGGCTGGGTGTGGCGGACCGCTATCAGGACATAGCGTTGGCTACCCGTGATA
TTGCTGAAGAGCTTGGCGGCGAATGGGCTGACCGCTTCCTCGTGCTTTACGGTATCGCCGCTCCCGATTC
GCAGCGCATCGCCTTCTATCGCCTTCTTGACGAGTTCTTCTGAGCGGGACTCTGGGGTTCGAAATGACCG
ACCAAGCGACGCCCAACCTGCCATCACGAGATTTCGATTCCACCGCCGCCTTCTATGAAAGGTTGGGCTT
CGGAATCGTTTTCCGGGACGCCGGCTGGATGATCCTCCAGCGCGGGGATCTCATGCTGGAGTTCTTCGCC
CACCCCAACTTGTTTATTGCAGCTTATAATGGTTACAAATAAAGCAATAGCATCACAAATTTCACAAATA
AAGCATTTTTTTCACTGCATTCTAGTTGTGGTTTGTCCAAACTCATCAATGTATCTTATCATGTCTGTAT
ACCGTCGACCTCTAGCTAGAGCTTGGCGTAATCATGGTCATAGCTGTTTCCTGTGTGAAATTGTTATCCG
CTCACAATTCCACACAACATACGAGCCGGAAGCATAAAGTGTAAAGCCTGGGGTGCCTAATGAGTGAGCT
AACTCACATTAATTGCGTTGCGCTCACTGCCCGCTTTCCAGTCGGGAAACCTGTCGTGCCAGCTGCATTA
ATGAATCGGCCAACGCGCGGGGAGAGGCGGTTTGCGTATTGGGCGCTCTTCCGCTTCCTCGCTCACTGAC
TCGCTGCGCTCGGTCGTTCGGCTGCGGCGAGCGGTATCAGCTCACTCAAAGGCGGTAATACGGTTATCCA
CAGAATCAGGGGATAACGCAGGAAAGAACATGTGAGCAAAAGGCCAGCAAAAGGCCAGGAACCGTAAAAA
GGCCGCGTTGCTGGCGTTTTTCCATAGGCTCCGCCCCCCTGACGAGCATCACAAAAATCGACGCTCAAGT
CAGAGGTGGCGAAACCCGACAGGACTATAAAGATACCAGGCGTTTCCCCCTGGAAGCTCCCTCGTGCGCT
CTCCTGTTCCGACCCTGCCGCTTACCGGATACCTGTCCGCCTTTCTCCCTTCGGGAAGCGTGGCGCTTTC
TCATAGCTCACGCTGTAGGTATCTCAGTTCGGTGTAGGTCGTTCGCTCCAAGCTGGGCTGTGTGCACGAA
CCCCCCGTTCAGCCCGACCGCTGCGCCTTATCCGGTAACTATCGTCTTGAGTCCAACCCGGTAAGACACG
ACTTATCGCCACTGGCAGCAGCCACTGGTAACAGGATTAGCAGAGCGAGGTATGTAGGCGGTGCTACAGA
GTTCTTGAAGTGGTGGCCTAACTACGGCTACACTAGAAGAACAGTATTTGGTATCTGCGCTCTGCTGAAG
CCAGTTACCTTCGGAAAAAGAGTTGGTAGCTCTTGATCCGGCAAACAAACCACCGCTGGTAGCGGTGGTT
TTTTTGTTTGCAAGCAGCAGATTACGCGCAGAAAAAAAGGATCTCAAGAAGATCCTTTGATCTTTTCTAC
GGGGTCTGACGCTCAGTGGAACGAAAACTCACGTTAAGGGATTTTGGTCATGAGATTATCAAAAAGGATC
TTCACCTAGATCCTTTTAAATTAAAAATGAAGTTTTAAATCAATCTAAAGTATATATGAGTAAACTTGGT
CTGACAGTTACCAATGCTTAATCAGTGAGGCACCTATCTCAGCGATCTGTCTATTTCGTTCATCCATAGT
TGCCTGACTCCCCGTCGTGTAGATAACTACGATACGGGAGGGCTTACCATCTGGCCCCAGTGCTGCAATG
ATACCGCGAGACCCACGCTCACCGGCTCCAGATTTATCAGCAATAAACCAGCCAGCCGGAAGGGCCGAGC
GCAGAAGTGGTCCTGCAACTTTATCCGCCTCCATCCAGTCTATTAATTGTTGCCGGGAAGCTAGAGTAAG
TAGTTCGCCAGTTAATAGTTTGCGCAACGTTGTTGCCATTGCTACAGGCATCGTGGTGTCACGCTCGTCG
TTTGGTATGGCTTCATTCAGCTCCGGTTCCCAACGATCAAGGCGAGTTACATGATCCCCCATGTTGTGCA
AAAAAGCGGTTAGCTCCTTCGGTCCTCCGATCGTTGTCAGAAGTAAGTTGGCCGCAGTGTTATCACTCAT
GGTTATGGCAGCACTGCATAATTCTCTTACTGTCATGCCATCCGTAAGATGCTTTTCTGTGACTGGTGAG
TACTCAACCAAGTCATTCTGAGAATAGTGTATGCGGCGACCGAGTTGCTCTTGCCCGGCGTCAATACGGG
ATAATACCGCGCCACATAGCAGAACTTTAAAAGTGCTCATCATTGGAAAACGTTCTTCGGGGCGAAAACT
CTCAAGGATCTTACCGCTGTTGAGATCCAGTTCGATGTAACCCACTCGTGCACCCAACTGATCTTCAGCA
TCTTTTACTTTCACCAGCGTTTCTGGGTGAGCAAAAACAGGAAGGCAAAATGCCGCAAAAAAGGGAATAA
GGGCGACACGGAAATGTTGAATACTCATACTCTTCCTTTTTCAATATTATTGAAGCATTTATCAGGGTTA
TTGTCTCATGAGCGGATACATATTTGAATGTATTTAGAAAAATAAACAAATAGGGGTTCCGCGCACATTT
CCCCGAAAAGTGCCACCTGACGTC
Features (pLannotate 1.2.2; 22 found; start..end, strand, type, name):
     28..80      -  misc_feature   bom (fragment): basis of mobility region from pBR322
    235..614     +  enhancer       CMV enhancer: human cytomegalovirus immediate early enhancer
    615..818     +  promoter       CMV promoter: human cytomegalovirus (CMV) immediate early promoter
    814..847     +  LTR            5' LTR (truncated) (fragment): truncated 5' long terminal repeat (LTR) from HIV-1
    863..881     +  promoter       T7 promoter: promoter for bacteriophage T7 RNA polymerase
    901..1608    +  CDS            mCherry: mCherry is a basic (constitutively fluorescent) red fluorescent protein published in 2004, derived from Discosoma sp.. It is reported to be a very rapidly-maturing monomer with low acid sensitivity.
   1609..1627    +  misc_feature   MCS (fragment): multiple cloning site
   1630..2337    +  CDS            mCherry: mCherry is a basic (constitutively fluorescent) red fluorescent protein published in 2004, derived from Discosoma sp.. It is reported to be a very rapidly-maturing monomer with low acid sensitivity.
   2440..2664    +  polyA_signal   bGH poly(A) signal: bovine growth hormone polyadenylation signal
   2668..2689    +  promoter       SV40 promoter (fragment): SV40 enhancer and early promoter
   2710..3138    +  rep_origin     f1 ori (sequence partly withheld): f1 bacteriophage origin of replication; arrow indicates direction of (+) strand synthesis
   3152..3481    +  promoter       SV40 promoter: SV40 enhancer and early promoter
   3548..4339    +  CDS            neo: KKA2_KLEPN - Also known as kan, nptII. Experimental evidence at protein level: Swiss-Prot protein existence level 1. Resistance to kanamycin, neomycin, paromomycin, ribostamycin, butirosin and gentamicin B. From Klebsiella pneumoniae.
   4363..4521    +  CDS            ble (fragment): BLE_KLEPN - Experimental evidence at protein level: Swiss-Prot protein existence level 1. Binding protein with a strong affinity to the bleomycin family of antibiotics. Binds to CL990; an antimitotic-antibiotic compound. From Klebsiella pneumoniae.
   4516..4637    +  polyA_signal   SV40 poly(A) signal: SV40 polyadenylation signal
   4710..4726    -  protein_bind   lac operator: The lac repressor binds to the lac operator to inhibit transcription in E. coli. This inhibition can be relieved by adding lactose or isopropyl-β-D-thiogalactopyranoside (IPTG). lac repressor encoded by lacI
   4734..4764    -  promoter       lac promoter: promoter for the E. coli lac operon
   4779..4800    -  protein_bind   CAP binding site: CAP binding activates transcription in the presence of cAMP. E. coli catabolite activator protein
   4813..4905    -  CDS            lacI (fragment): lac repressor; lacI; The lac repressor binds to the lac operator to inhibit transcription in E. coli. This inhibition can be relieved by adding lactose or isopropyl-β-D-thiogalactopyranoside (IPTG).
   5088..5676    -  rep_origin     ori: high-copy-number ColE1/pMB1/pBR322/pUC origin of replication
   5847..6707    -  CDS            AmpR: β-lactamase; bla; confers resistance to ampicillin, carbenicillin, and related antibiotics
   6708..6812    -  promoter       AmpR promoter: bla
