[The description below was written by a language model from this plasmid's Addgene catalogue record and pLannotate feature annotations shown in this document.]
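Description:
2xmCherry is a mammalian expression plasmid built on the pcDNA3.1+ backbone that encodes two copies of the red fluorescent protein mCherry joined head to tail as a single tandem "homo-dimer" fusion. In the annotated sequence, the two mCherry coding regions lie in the same orientation and are separated only by a short stretch annotated as a multiple cloning site remnant, which evidently serves as the linker between them. Expression is driven by the human cytomegalovirus immediate early enhancer and promoter and terminated by the bovine growth hormone polyadenylation signal. A T7 promoter sits just upstream of the insert, as is standard for this backbone. The restriction sites used for cloning are not recorded.

The plasmid is propagated in E. coli at high copy number through a ColE1/pUC-type origin with ampicillin selection from the β-lactamase gene, and it also carries an f1 phage origin. A separate cassette places the neomycin phosphotransferase gene between the SV40 early promoter and the SV40 poly(A) signal, which would allow G418 selection of stably transfected mammalian cells. The small fragments annotated as HIV-1 LTR, ble, lacI and lac promoter/operator elements appear to be backbone remnants or short sequence matches, not functional parts.

Two sequence records are provided, a depositor sequence and a repository sequencing result. They differ by about a dozen nucleotides in length but have the same feature layout. According to the associated publication title, the construct belongs to work evaluating fluorescent protein tags for quantifying protein oligomerization in living cells, where a covalent mCherry dimer would plausibly serve as a reference of known stoichiometry.
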