Addgene plasmid #127803: 2xmCherry
Purpose: Homo-dimer mCherry-mCherry expression vector
Depositing lab: Salvatore Chiantia. Depositing organization: Universitaet Potsdam. Publication: Optimal fluorescent protein tags for quantifying protein oligomerization in living cells. Dunsing V, Luckner M, Zuhlke B, Petazzi RA, Herrmann A, Chiantia S. Sci Rep. 2018 Jul 13;8(1):10634. doi: 10.1038/s41598-018-28858-0. PubMed 30006597.
Backbone
  Vector backbone: pcDNA3.1+
  Vector type: Mammalian Expression
Growth in bacteria
  Bacterial resistance: Ampicillin, 100 μg/mL
  Growth temperature: 37°C
  Growth strain: DH5alpha
  Copy number: High Copy
Gene/Insert
  Gene/Insert name: mCherry-mCherry
  Cloning method: Restriction Enzyme; 5′ cloning site Unknown (unknown if destroyed); 3′ cloning site Unknown (unknown if destroyed)
Terms and licenses: Academic/Nonprofit Terms; Industry Terms: Not Available to Industry
How to cite: 2xmCherry was a gift from Salvatore Chiantia (Addgene plasmid # 127803 ; http://n2t.net/addgene:127803 ; RRID:Addgene_127803)
